>Addgene plasmid #153954 | pDONR207 SARS-CoV-2 E 27nt-del | addgene full sequence | sequence record 299760 | Addgene NGS Result
TTTATGGCGGGCGTCCTGCCCGCCACCCTCCGGGCCGTTGCTTCACAACGTTCAAATCCGCTCCCGGCGG
ATTTGTCCTACTCAGGAGAGCGTTCACCGACAAACAACAGATAAAACGAAAGGCCCAGTCTTCCGACTGA
GCCTTTCGTTTTATTTGATGCCTGGCAGTTCCCTACTCTCGCGTTAACGCTAGCATGGATCTCGGGCCCC
AAATAATGATTTTATTTTGACTGATAGTGACCTGTTCGTTGCAACAAATTGATGAGCAATGCTTTTTTAT
AATGCCAACTTTGTACAAAAAAGTTGGCATGTACTCTTTCGTGAACTCCGTGCTGCTGTTCCTGGCCTTC
GTGGTGTTCCTGCTGGTGACCCTGGCTATCCTGACCGCTCTGAGACTGTGCGCTTACTGCTGCAACATCG
TGAACGTGTCCCTGGTGAAGCCCTCTTTCTACGTGTACAGCCGCGTGAAGAACCTGAACAGCTCCAGGGT
GCCTGACCTGCTGGTGTAATACCCAACTTTCTTGTACAAAGTTGGCATTATAAGAAAGCATTGCTTATCA
ATTTGTTGCAACGAACAGGTCACTATCAGTCAAAATAAAATCATTATTTGCCATCCAGCTGCAGCTCTGG
CCCGTGTCTCAAAATCTCTGATGTTACATTGCACAAGATAAAAATATATCATCATGAACAATAAAACTGT
CTGCTTACATAAACAGTAATACAAGGGGTGTTATGAGCCATATTCAACGGGAAACGTCGAGGCCGCGATT
AAATTCCAACATGGATGCTGATTTATATGGGTATAAATGGGCTCGCGATAATGTCGGGCAATCAGGTGCG
ACAATCTATCGCTTGTATGGGAAGCCCGATGCGCCAGAGTTGTTTCTGAAACATGGCAAAGGTAGCGTTG
CCAATGATGTTACAGATGAGATGGTCAGACTAAACTGGCTGACGGAATTTATGCCTCTTCCGACCATCAA
GCATTTTATCCGTACTCCTGATGATGCATGGTTACTCACCACTGCGATCCCCGGAAAAACAGCATTCCAG
GTATTAGAAGAATATCCTGATTCAGGTGAAAATATTGTTGATGCGCTGGCAGTGTTCCTGCGCCGGTTGC
ATTCGATTCCTGTTTGTAATTGTCCTTTTAACAGCGATCGCGTATTTCGTCTCGCTCAGGCGCAATCACG
AATGAATAACGGTTTGGTTGATGCGAGTGATTTTGATGACGAGCGTAATGGCTGGCCTGTTGAACAAGTC
TGGAAAGAAATGCATAAACTTTTGCCATTCTCACCGGATTCAGTCGTCACTCATGGTGATTTCTCACTTG
ATAACCTTATTTTTGACGAGGGGAAATTAGGCCGGGAAGCCGATCTCGGCTTGAACGAATTGTTAGGTGG
CGGTACTTGGGTCGATATCAAAGTGCATCACTTCTTCCCGTATGCCCAACTTTGTATAGAGAGCCACTGC
GGGATCGTCACCGTAATCTGCTTGCACGTAGATCACATAAGCACCAAGCGCGTTGGCCTCATGCTTGAGG
AGATTGATGAGCGCGGTGGCAATGCCCTGCCTCCGGTGCTCGCCGGAGACTGCGAGATCATAGATATAGA
TCTCACTACGCGGCTGCTCAAACTTGGGCAGAACGTAAGCCGCGAGAGCGCCAACAACCGCTTCTTGGTC
GAAGGCAGCAAGCGCGATGAATGTCTTACTACGGAGCAAGTTCCCGAGGTAATCGGAGTCCGGCTGATGT
TGGGAGTAGGTGGCTACGTCTCCGAACTCACGACCGAAAAGATCAAGAGCAGCCCGCATGGATTTGACTT
GGTCAGGGCCGAGCCTACATGTGCGAATGATGCCCATACTTGAGCCACCTAACTTTGTTTTAGGGCGACT
GCCCTGCTGCGTAACATCGTTGCTGCTGCGTAACATCGTTGCTGCTCCATAACATCAAACATCGACCCAC
GGCGTAACGCGCTTGCTGCTTGGATGCCCGAGGCATAGACTGTACAAAAAAACAGTCATAACAAGCCATG
AAAACCGCCACTGCGCCGTTACCACCGCTGCGTTCGGTCAAGGTTCTGGACCAGTTGCGTGAGCGCATAC
GCTACTTGCATTACAGTTTACGAACCGAACAGGCTTATGTCAACTGGGTTCGTGCCTTCATCCGTTTCCA
CGGTGTGCGTCACCCGGCAACCTTGGGCAGCAGCGAAGTCGAGGCATTTCTGTCCTGGCTGGCGAACGAG
CGCAAGGTTTCGGTCTCCACGCATCGTCAGGCATTGGCGGCCTTGCTGTTCTTCTACGGCAAGGTGCTGT
GCACGGATCTGCCCTGGCTTCAGGAGATCGGAAGACCTCGGCCGTCGCGGCGCTTGCCGGTGGTGCTGAC
CCCGGATGAAGTGGTTCGCATCCTCGGTTTTCTGGAAGGCGAGCATCGTTTGTTCGCCCAGGACTCTAGC
TATAGTTCTAGTGGTTGGCTACTAATAGGTTGTATTGATGTTGGACGAGTCGGAATCGCAGACCGATACC
AGGATCTTGCCATCCTATGGAACTGCCTCGGTGAGTTTTCTCCTTCATTACAGAAACGGCTTTTTCAAAA
ATATGGTATTGATAATCCTGATATGAATAAATTGCAGTTTCATTTGATGCTCGATGAGTTTTTCTAATCA
GAATTGGTTAATTGGTTGTAACACTGGCAGAGCATTACGCTGACTTGACGGGACGGCGCAAGCTCATGAC
CAAAATCCCTTAACGTGAGTTTTCGTTCCACTGAGCGTCAGACCCCGTAGAAAAGATCAAAGGATCTTCT
TGAGATCCTTTTTTTCTGCGCGTAATCTGCTGCTTGCAAACAAAAAAACCACCGCTACCAGCGGTGGTTT
GTTTGCCGGATCAAGAGCTACCAACTCTTTTTCCGAAGGTAACTGGCTTCAGCAGAGCGCAGATACCAAA
TACTGTTCTTCTAGTGTAGCCGTAGTTAGGCCACCACTTCAAGAACTCTGTAGCACCGCCTACATACCTC
GCTCTGCTAATCCTGTTACCAGTGGCTGCTGCCAGTGGCGATAAGTCGTGTCTTACCGGGTTGGACTCAA
GACGATAGTTACCGGATAAGGCGCAGCGGTCGGGCTGAACGGGGGGTTCGTGCACACAGCCCAGCTTGGA
GCGAACGACCTACACCGAACTGAGATACCTACAGCGTGAGCTATGAGAAAGCGCCACGCTTCCCGAAGGG
AGAAAGGCGGACAGGTATCCGGTAAGCGGCAGGGTCGGAACAGGAGAGCGCACGAGGGAGCTTCCAGGGG
GAAACGCCTGGTATCTTTATAGTCCTGTCGGGTTTCGCCACCTCTGACTTGAGCGTCGATTTTTGTGATG
CTCGTCAGGGGGGCGGAGCCTATGGAAAAACGCCAGCAACGCGGCCTTTTTACGGTTCCTGGCCTTTTGC
TGGCCTTTTGCTCACATGTTCTTTCCTGCGTTATCCCCTGATTCTGTGGATAACCGTATTACCGCTAGCC
AGGAAGAGTTTGTAGAAACGCAAAAAGGCCATCCGTCAGGATGGCCTTCTGCTTAGTTTGATGCCTGGCA
G
Features (pLannotate 1.2.2; 11 found; start..end, strand, type, name):
    111..154     +  terminator     rrnB T1 terminator: Escherichia coli rrnB; transcription terminator T1 from the E. coli rrnB gene
    211..306     +  protein_bind   attL3: mutant version of attL; recombination site for the Gateway® LR reaction LR Clonase™
    309..506     +  CDS            E (fragment): VEMP_SARS2 - Experimental evidence at protein level: Swiss-Prot protein existence level 1. Plays a central role in virus morphogenesis and assembly. Acts as a viroporin and self-assembles in host membranes forming pentameric protein-lipid pores that allow ion transport. Also plays a role in the induction of apoptosis (By similarity). Regulates the localization of S protein at cis-Golgi, the place of virus budding (PubMed:33229438). May act by slowing down the cell secretory pathway (PubMed:33229438). May interfere with tight-junction stability by interacting with host MPP5. This would result i
    511..610     -  protein_bind   attL2: mutant version of attL; recombination site for the Gateway® LR reaction LR Clonase™
    733..1359    +  CDS            KanR (fragment): aminoglycoside phosphotransferase; aph(3')-Ia; confers resistance to kanamycin in bacteria or G418 (Geneticin®) in eukaryotes
   1393..1926    -  CDS            GmR: gentamycin acetyltransferase; aacC1; confers resistance to gentamycin
   2115..2143    -  promoter       Pc promoter: intI1 (promoter lies within the coding sequence); class 1 integron promoter
   2121..2468    -  CDS            YPR2_ECOLX (fragment): Protein predicted: Swiss-Prot protein existence level 4. From Escherichia coli.
   2473..2657    +  CDS            KanR (fragment): aminoglycoside phosphotransferase; aph(3')-Ia; confers resistance to kanamycin in bacteria or G418 (Geneticin®) in eukaryotes
   2800..3388    +  rep_origin     ori: high-copy-number ColE1/pMB1/pBR322/pUC origin of replication
   3523..3550    -  terminator     rrnB T2 terminator: transcription terminator T2 from the E. coli rrnB gene
