[The description below was written by a language model from this plasmid's Addgene catalogue record and pLannotate feature annotations shown in this document.]
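Description:
pDONR207 SARS-CoV-2 E 27nt-del is a Gateway-compatible entry clone built on the Invitrogen pDONR207 backbone, carrying a variant of the envelope (E) coding sequence of SARS-CoV-2 (isolate Wuhan-Hu-1). The 201 bp insert reproduces a 27-nucleotide deletion that was reported in a genomic analysis of the virus. It also contains many synonymous changes because the sequence was codon-optimised. The E protein is a small viroporin involved in virion morphogenesis and assembly, and the annotation software recognises the insert as a fragment of E, which fits the internal deletion.

In the sequenced 3,571 nt plasmid the E open reading frame lies between two attL-type Gateway recombination sites. One is annotated as attL2. The other is called attL3 by the automated tool, although an attL1 site would normally be expected in a pDONR207-derived entry clone. These sites allow transfer of the insert into attR-containing destination vectors by an LR Clonase reaction. No promoter drives the insert in this plasmid, so it acts as a shuttle for the ORF and not as an expression construct, and rrnB T1 and T2 terminators insulate the cloning region from read-through transcription. The plasmid replicates in E. coli from a high-copy ColE1/pUC-type origin and is selected with gentamicin through the aacC1 acetyltransferase gene, expressed from a class 1 integron Pc promoter. The gentamicin cassette is flanked by two fragments of a kanamycin resistance gene, which appear to be non-functional backbone remnants. The sequenced plasmid is smaller than the listed 5,585 bp empty backbone, as expected once the donor cassette has been replaced by a short insert. The clone belongs to a collection of SARS-CoV-2 coding regions intended for flexible subcloning into expression vectors.
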