Addgene plasmid #153954: pDONR207 SARS-CoV-2 E 27nt-del
Purpose: Gateway-compatible Entry vector, with insert of E CDS bearing a 27nt deletion from SARS-CoV-2 genomic analysis in Davidson et al. 2020
Depositing lab: Fritz Roth. Depositing organization: Sinai Health System. Publication: A Comprehensive, Flexible Collection of SARS-CoV-2 Coding Regions. Kim DK, Knapp JJ, Kuang D, Chawla A, Cassonnet P, Lee H, Sheykhkarimli D, Samavarchi-Tehrani P, Abdouni H, Rayhan A, Li R, Pogoutse O, Coyaud E, van der Werf S, Demeret C, Gingras AC, Taipale M, Raught B, Jacob Y, Roth FP. G3 (Bethesda). 2020 Aug 6. pii: g3.120.401554. doi: 10.1534/g3.120.401554. PubMed 32763951.
Backbone
  Vector backbone: pDONR207
  Backbone manufacturer: Invitrogen
  Backbone size w/o insert (bp): 5585
  Vector type: Gateway-compatible Entry vector
Growth in bacteria
  Bacterial resistance: Gentamicin, 10 μg/mL
  Growth temperature: 37°C
  Growth strain: DH5alpha
  Copy number: Unknown
Gene/Insert
  Gene/Insert name: E
  Species: SARS-CoV-2 isolate Wuhan-Hu-1
  Insert size (bp): 201
  Mutation: Many synonymous changes due to codon optimization
  Entrez Gene: E (a.k.a. GU280_gp04)
  Cloning method: Gateway Cloning
  Sequencing primers: 5′ TCGCGTTAACGCTAGCAT
Terms and licenses: Academic/Nonprofit Terms; Industry Terms
Depositor comments: Kim et al. 2020 can be accessed at https://doi.org/10.1016/j.cell.2020.04.011
How to cite: pDONR207 SARS-CoV-2 E 27nt-del was a gift from Fritz Roth (Addgene plasmid # 153954 ; http://n2t.net/addgene:153954 ; RRID:Addgene_153954)
