>Addgene plasmid #153954 | pDONR207 SARS-CoV-2 E 27nt-del | depositor partial sequence | sequence record 297692 | Inserted CDS with stop codon
ATGTACTCTTTCGTGAACTCCGTGCTGCTGTTCCTGGCCTTCGTGGTGTTCCTGCTGGTGACCCTGGCTA
TCCTGACCGCTCTGAGACTGTGCGCTTACTGCTGCAACATCGTGAACGTGTCCCTGGTGAAGCCCTCTTT
CTACGTGTACAGCCGCGTGAAGAACCTGAACAGCTCCAGGGTGCCTGACCTGCTGGTGTAA
